Addgene plasmid #210945: pNLF1-N_DCAF1:1-1507
Purpose: Mammalian expression of full-length human DCAF1. N-terminal NanoLuc luciferase tag.
Depositing lab: Cheryl Arrowsmith. Depositing organization: University of Toronto. Publication: A Target Class Ligandability Evaluation of WD40 Repeat-Containing Proteins. Ackloo S, Li F, Szewczyk M, Seitova A, Loppnau P, Zeng H, Xu J, Ahmad S, Arnautova YA, Baghaie AJ, Beldar S, Bolotokova A, Centrella PA, Chau I, Clark MA, Cuozzo JW, Dehghani-Tafti S, Disch JS, Dong A, Dumas A, Feng JA, Ghiabi P, Gibson E, Gilmer J, Goldman B, Green SR, Guie MA, Guilinger JP, Harms N, Herasymenko O, Houliston S, Hutchinson A, Kearnes S, Keefe AD, Kimani SW, Kramer T, Kutera M, Kwak HA, Lento C, Li Y, Liu J, Loup J, Machado RAC, Mulhern CJ, Perveen S, Righetto GL, Riley P, Shrestha S, Sigel EA, Silva M, Sintchak MD, Slakman BL, Taylor RD, Thompson J, Torng W, Underkoffler C, von Rechenberg M, Walsh RT, Watson I, Wilson DJ, Wolf E, Yadav M, Yazdi AK, Zhang J, Zhang Y, Santhakumar V, Edwards AM, Barsyte-Lovejoy D, Schapira M, Brown PJ, Halabelian L, Arrowsmith CH. J Med Chem. 2025 Jan 23;68(2):1092-1112. doi: 10.1021/acs.jmedchem.4c02010. Epub 2024 Nov 4. PubMed 39495097.
Backbone
  Vector backbone: pNLF1-N
  Backbone manufacturer: Promega
  Vector type: Mammalian Expression
  Selectable markers: Hygromycin
Growth in bacteria
  Bacterial resistance: Ampicillin, 100 μg/mL
  Growth temperature: 37°C
  Growth strain: DH5alpha
  Copy number: High Copy
Gene/Insert
  Gene/Insert name: DCAF1:M1-E1507
  Species: H. sapiens (human)
  Insert size (bp): 4521
  Mutation: wild type
  Entrez Gene: DCAF1 (a.k.a. RIP, VPRBP)
  Promoter: CMV
  Tag / fusion protein: NanoLuc luciferase (N terminal on insert)
  Cloning method: Ligation Independent Cloning
  Sequencing primers: 5′ gtaaccatcaacggagtgac; 3′ tatcatgtctgctcgaagc
Resource information
  A portion of this plasmid was derived from a plasmid made by: Mammalian Gene Collection (BC110371)
Terms and licenses: Academic/Nonprofit Terms; Industry Terms: Not Available to Industry
Depositor comments: 5' Cloning Site: EcoR1 (not destroyed), 3' Cloning Site: Xba1 (not destroyed). N terminal tag: mvftledfvgdwrqtagynldqvleqggvsslfqnlgvsvtpiqrivlsgenglkidihviipyeglsgdqmgqiekifkvvypvddhhfkvilhygtlvidgvtpnmidyfgrpyegiavfdgkkitvtgtlwngnkiiderlinpdgsllfrvtingvtgwrlcerilagssgaiasef.
How to cite: pNLF1-N_DCAF1:1-1507 was a gift from Cheryl Arrowsmith (Addgene plasmid # 210945 ; http://n2t.net/addgene:210945 ; RRID:Addgene_210945)
