[The description below was written by a language model from this plasmid's Addgene catalogue record and pLannotate feature annotations shown in this document.]
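Description:
pNLF1-N_DCAF1:1-1507 is a mammalian expression plasmid built on Promega's pNLF1-N backbone that produces full-length, wild-type human DCAF1 (also known as VPRBP or RIP; residues M1 to E1507) fused at its N terminus to NanoLuc luciferase. The sequenced plasmid is about 10.4 kb. It is propagated in E. coli through a high-copy ColE1/pUC-type origin with β-lactamase conferring ampicillin resistance, and it carries a ColE1 cer site that helps keep the plasmid monomeric. For selection in mammalian cells, an SV40 enhancer/early promoter drives the hygromycin phosphotransferase gene (hph), followed by a synthetic polyadenylation signal.

The expression cassette begins with the human CMV immediate-early enhancer and promoter, followed by a chimeric β-globin/immunoglobulin intron that promotes efficient processing of the transcript, and a T7 promoter that would allow in vitro transcription. The human codon-optimized NanoLuc reading frame, which spans the numbering origin of the sequence record, runs through a short linker into the roughly 4.5 kb DCAF1 coding sequence. The insert was derived from a Mammalian Gene Collection clone and introduced by ligation-independent cloning, with the flanking EcoRI and XbaI sites retained. An SV40 polyadenylation signal lies downstream. Several short annotated fragments in the feature table (SET1 tag, T7 terminator, large T antigen, M13 ori, bom, Tn5 transposase) appear to be partial matches to backbone sequence rather than functional parts.

DCAF1 is a WD40-repeat substrate receptor of the CUL4–DDB1 ubiquitin ligase. The plasmid was deposited with a study of WD40 protein ligandability. NanoLuc fusions of this kind typically serve as luminescent donors in cellular BRET target-engagement or interaction assays, though the record does not name a specific assay.
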