Features (pLannotate 1.2.2; 20 found; start..end, strand, type, name):
     94..4614    +  CDS            DCAF1: DCAF1_HUMAN - Also known as KIAA0800, RIP, VPRBP. Experimental evidence at protein level: Swiss-Prot protein existence level 1. (Microbial infection) In case of infection by HIV-2 virus, it is recruited by HIV-2 Vpx in order to hijack the CUL4A-RBX1-DDB1- DCAF1/VPRBP function leading to enhanced efficiency of macrophage infection and promotion of the replication of cognate primate lentiviruses in cells of monocyte/macrophage lineage. From Homo sapiens (Human).
   4663..4688    +  CDS            SET1 (fragment): solubility-enhancement tag derived from T7 phage gene 10B
   4696..4712    +  terminator     T7 terminator (fragment): transcription terminator for bacteriophage T7 RNA polymerase
   4732..4853    -  polyA_signal   SV40 poly(A) signal: SV40 polyadenylation signal
   4876..4944    -  CDS            large T antigen (fragment): large T antigen from SV40 (simian virus 40)
   4949..4981    +  rep_origin     M13 ori (fragment): M13 bacteriophage origin of replication; arrow indicates direction of (+) strand synthesis
   4982..5033    -  misc_feature   bom (fragment): basis of mobility region from pBR322
   5098..5455    +  promoter       SV40 promoter: SV40 enhancer and early promoter
   5486..6508    +  CDS            hph: KHYB_ECOLX - Experimental evidence at protein level: Swiss-Prot protein existence level 1. The aminoglycoside phosphotransferases achieve inactivation of their antibiotic substrates by phosphorylation. Only phosphorylates hygromycin and closely related compounds such as demethyl analogs and destomycin. From Escherichia coli.
   6547..6595    +  polyA_signal   poly(A) signal: synthetic polyadenylation signal
   6616..6708    -  CDS            tnpA (fragment): TN5P_ECOLX - Also known as tnp. Experimental evidence at protein level: Swiss-Prot protein existence level 1. Mediates transposition of transposon Tn5 by a 'cut and paste' mechanism. First, the monomeric transposase binds the 19 bp inverted DNA repeats flanking the transposon. Then, dimerization of the DNA- bound transposase creates a synaptic DNA complex. After nicking of the first DNA strand, excision of the transposon proceeds through a series of intermediates. The transposase then mediates the insertion of the transposon at a new site by strand transfer. The activity of the wild- type tran
   6751..6855    +  promoter       AmpR promoter: bla
   6856..7716    +  CDS            AmpR: β-lactamase; bla; confers resistance to ampicillin, carbenicillin, and related antibiotics
   7874..8462    -  rep_origin     ori: high-copy-number ColE1/pMB1/pBR322/pUC origin of replication
   8578..8861    +  misc_feature   cer region: ColE1-derived recombination site that helps to maintain plasmids as monomers
   9054..9431    +  enhancer       CMV enhancer: human cytomegalovirus immediate early enhancer
   9433..9632    +  promoter       CMV promoter: human cytomegalovirus (CMV) immediate early promoter
   9771..9903    +  intron         chimeric intron: chimera between introns from human β-globin and immunoglobulin heavy chain genes
   9947..9965    +  promoter       T7 promoter: promoter for bacteriophage T7 RNA polymerase
   9979..63      +  CDS            Nluc (across the origin): NanoLuc® luciferase human codon-optimized
>Addgene plasmid #210945 | pNLF1-N_DCAF1:1-1507 | addgene full sequence | sequence record 437050 | Addgene NGS Result
CTGCTGTTCCGAGTAACCATCAACGGAGTGACCGGCTGGCGGCTGTGCGAACGCATTCTGGCGGGCTCGA
GCGGCGCGATCGCTTCCGAATTCATGACTACAGTAGTGGTACATGTGGACTCCAAAGCTGAGCTCACTAC
CCTGCTGGAGCAGTGGGAAAAGGAACATGGCAGTGGGCAGGACATGGTACCTATCCTTACCAGGATGTCT
CAATTGATTGAAAAAGAAACTGAAGAGTATCGTAAAGGGGATCCAGACCCATTTGATGATCGACATCCTG
GTCGAGCTGATCCAGAGTGTATGCTGGGCCACTTGCTGAGAATACTCTTCAAGAATGATGATTTCATGAA
TGCACTGGTGAATGCATATGTGATGACAAGCCGAGAGCCCCCTTTAAACACTGCAGCTTGCAGACTCCTA
TTAGACATCATGCCAGGGCTGGAAACTGCTGTCGTCTTTCAAGAAAAGGAGGGAATTGTCGAGAATCTTT
TCAAATGGGCCCGAGAGGCCGATCAACCATTGAGGACATATTCTACTGGACTGTTAGGAGGTGCTATGGA
AAATCAAGACATTGCTGCCAACTATAGAGATGAAAATTCACAGCTGGTGGCAATAGTGCTTCGAAGACTG
AGGGAGCTACAGCTACAGGAAGTGGCTTTGCGGCAGGAAAACAAGCGTCCCAGTCCACGGAAGCTCTCTT
CTGAACCCCTTTTGCCTCTGGATGAGGAGGCTGTGGATATGGACTATGGTGACATGGCTGTAGATGTAGT
GGATGGAGACCAAGAGGAAGCTTCTGGAGACATGGAGATCTCCTTTCATCTTGATTCAGGCCACAAGACT
AGTAGCAGAGTGAACTCAACAACCAAACCTGAGGATGGAGGATTAAAGAAAAACAAGTCAGCAAAACAGG
GTGACAGAGAGAACTTTAGGAAAGCCAAGCAAAAGTTGGGTTTCTCATCTTCTGATCCAGATCGCATGTT
TGTTGAGCTGTCTAATAGCAGTTGGTCAGAAATGTCTCCCTGGGTGATTGGCACCAATTATACCCTTTAT
CCTATGACTCCTGCTATCGAGCAGCGACTCATTCTCCAATATTTGACCCCTCTAGGAGAATATCAGGAGC
TACTTCCCATATTCATGCAACTTGGATCACGGGAGCTGATGATGTTCTATATTGACCTGAAGCAAACTAA
TGATGTCCTGCTTACATTTGAGGCACTAAAGCACCTAGCATCTCTCCTGCTCCATAACAAATTTGCCACA
GAATTTGTTGCGCATGGTGGAGTACAGAAATTACTGGAAATACCTCGTCCTTCTATGGCTGCAACCGGTG
TGTCTATGTGTTTGTATTACCTATCCTACAATCAGGATGCCATGGAAAGAGTTTGCATGCATCCCCACAA
TGTTCTGTCTGATGTGGTGAACTATACCCTGTGGTTAATGGAGTGTTCTCATGCTTCAGGATGCTGCCAT
GCTACCATGTTTTTTTCAATTTGCTTCTCATTTCGGGCCGTCTTGGAGCTCTTTGACCGCTATGATGGTC
TTCGTCGTCTGGTGAACTTGATCAGTACTTTGGAGATTCTAAATTTGGAAGATCAGGGTGCACTTCTGAG
TGATGATGAAATATTTGCTAGCCGCCAAACTGGGAAACATACCTGCATGGCCTTGCGCAAATACTTTGAG
GCTCACCTGGCCATTAAATTGGAACAAGTGAAGCAGTCACTTCAGAGGACTGAGGGTGGCATTCTTGTCC
ACCCACAACCCCCGTACAAGGCATGCTCATATACTCATGAACAGATTGTGGAAATGATGGAATTTTTGAT
AGAATATGGCCCAGCGCAGCTATATTGGGAACCAGCTGAAGTTTTCCTCAAACTTTCTTGTGTGCAACTC
TTGTTGCAGCTTATTTCTATTGCCTGCAATTGGAAGACCTATTATGCAAGGAATGACACTGTGCGCTTTG
CTTTGGATGTCCTGGCTATTCTTACTGTGGTGCCAAAAATCCAGCTCCAGTTGGCAGAATCAGTGGACGT
GTTGGATGAGGCTGGATCTACAGTCTCTACTGTAGGTATCAGCATTATTTTGGGAGTGGCTGAGGGTGAG
TTCTTCATCCATGATGCTGAAATTCAGAAGTCAGCACTTCAGATTATCATCAATTGTGTGTGTGGCCCAG
ATAACCGAATATCCAGTATTGGTAAATTTATCTCTGGTACTCCTCGGAGAAAGCTGCCTCAGAACCCTAA
AAGCAGTGAGCACACCCTGGCCAAGATGTGGAATGTGGTTCAGTCCAACAACGGCATCAAGGTGCTCCTG
TCCTTACTGTCCATTAAGATGCCCATCACAGATGCAGACCAAATCCGGGCCCTGGCCTGCAAAGCCCTAG
TGGGCCTGTCTCGCAGTAGCACTGTCCGGCAGATCATCAGTAAACTGCCCCTTTTCAGCAGCTGCCAGAT
CCAGCAGCTGATGAAGGAGCCTGTGCTGCAGGACAAGCGCAGTGACCATGTCAAGTTCTGCAAGTATGCT
GCTGAACTCATTGAACGGGTGTCAGGAAAACCACTTCTCATTGGCACTGATGTTTCCCTAGCACGACTGC
AGAAAGCAGATGTTGTTGCCCAGTCAAGGATCTCCTTCCCTGAGAAAGAGCTGCTTTTGTTGATACGAAA
CCATCTTATTTCTAAAGGGCTTGGAGAAACAGCAACCGTGCTGACAAAAGAGGCTGACCTGCCCATGACT
GCTGCCTCCCATTCTTCTGCCTTTACCCCAGTCACTGCTGCTGCTTCTCCTGTCTCTCTACCCCGAACCC
CTCGTATCGCTAATGGCATTGCAACTCGTCTGGGCAGCCATGCTGCTGTGGGTGCCTCTGCGCCTTCTGC
CCCTACTGCTCATCCTCAGCCACGGCCCCCCCAGGGTCCGCTAGCTCTGCCCGGCCCATCTTATGCAGGC
AACTCCCCTTTGATTGGTAGAATCAGTTTTATCAGAGAGAGGCCATCACCCTGCAATGGCAGGAAAATCA
GAGTGTTGCGGCAGAAGTCGGACCATGGTGCCTACAGCCAAAGCCCAGCCATAAAAAAACAGCTGGACAG
ACATCTTCCTTCCCCACCTACGCTGGACAGTATAATCACAGAGTATCTTAGAGAACAACATGCTCGCTGC
AAGAATCCAGTTGCCACCTGCCCACCTTTCTCCCTCTTTACTCCTCACCAATGTCCTGAGCCAAAACAGA
GGCGGCAAGCGCCAATAAACTTTACGTCAAGGCTAAACCGCAGGGCATCATTTCCAAAGTATGGAGGGGT
GGATGGCGGATGCTTTGATAGGCACCTTATCTTTAGCAGATTCCGTCCTATTTCAGTGTTCCGGGAAGCC
AATGAAGATGAGAGTGGCTTCACCTGCTGTGCATTCTCAGCACGGGAGCGGTTCCTGATGCTTGGCACCT
GCACAGGGCAGCTGAAGCTCTATAATGTGTTTAGTGGACAGGAGGAGGCCAGCTATAACTGTCACAACTC
AGCCATCACACATCTTGAACCTTCCAGGGATGGGTCCTTGCTGCTGACATCTGCTACTTGGAGCCAGCCT
TTGTCTGCACTTTGGGGAATGAAGTCAGTATTTGATATGAAGCATTCCTTCACAGAAGATCACTATGTTG
AGTTCAGTAAGCACTCCCAGGATCGGGTCATCGGCACAAAAGGAGACATTGCCCACATTTATGATATTCA
GACTGGCAACAAGCTGTTGACTCTGTTTAACCCAGATCTTGCCAACAACTACAAGAGGAACTGTGCCACC
TTTAATCCTACAGATGATCTTGTCTTAAATGATGGCGTCCTCTGGGATGTCCGCTCTGCACAGGCCATCC
ACAAGTTTGACAAGTTCAATATGAACATCAGTGGTGTTTTCCATCCAAATGGACTGGAGGTGATCATTAA
TACTGAGATTTGGGACCTTCGAACTTTTCATCTTTTGCATACTGTTCCCGCTCTGGATCAGTGTCGCGTG
GTGTTCAATCACACGGGAACAGTGATGTATGGAGCTATGTTGCAGGCAGATGATGAAGATGACTTAATGG
AAGAGAGGATGAAAAGCCCCTTTGGGTCATCCTTCCGAACATTTAATGCAACTGACTACAAACCTATAGC
AACCATTGATGTGAAACGGAACATCTTTGACCTGTGTACAGACACCAAAGACTGCTATCTTGCTGTCATT
GAGAATCAAGGCAGCATGGATGCCCTGAACATGGACACAGTATGCAGGCTGTATGAAGTGGGCAGGCAGC
GTCTGGCAGAGGATGAGGATGAAGAGGAGGACCAGGAAGAGGAAGAACAGGAGGAAGAAGATGATGATGA
AGATGATGATGACACCGATGATTTAGATGAGCTTGACACTGACCAGTTGCTGGAGGCGGAGTTGGAGGAG
GACGACAATAATGAGAACGCAGGGGAAGATGGGGACAATGACTTCTCTCCCTCTGATGAGGAGCTAGCAA
ACCTTCTAGAGGAGGGAGAGGACGGGGAGGATGAAGACTCTGATGCAGATGAGGAGGTGGAACTGATCCT
GGGGGACACTGACAGCTCTGACAACTCTGATTTGGAAGATGACATCATCTTATCTCTGAATGAGTAATAA
TCTAGATTTGGGCCCAATTCCTGCAGGATTTTGCGGCCGCTTGCTGAGTTGGCTGCTGCCACCGCTGAGC
AATAACTAGCATAACCCCTTGGCCGCTTCGAGCAGACATGATAAGATACATTGATGAGTTTGGACAAACC
ACAACTAGAATGCAGTGAAAAAAATGCTTTATTTGTGAAATTTGTGATGCTATTGCTTTATTTGTAACCA
TTATAAGCTGCAATAAACAAGTTAACAACAACAATTGCATTCATTTTATGTTTCAGGTTCAGGGGGAGAT
GTGGGAGGTTTTTTTAAGCAAGTAAAACCTCTACAAATGTGGTAAAATCGAATTTTAACAAAATATTAAC
GCTTACAATTTCCTGATGCGGTATTTTCTCCTTACGCATCTGTGCGGTATTTCACACCGCATACGCGGAT
CTGCGCAGCACCATGGCCTGAAATAACCTCTGAAAGAGGAACTTGGTTAGGTACCTTCTGAGGCGGAAAG
AACCAGCTGTGGAATGTGTGTCAGTTAGGGTGTGGAAAGTCCCCAGGCTCCCCAGCAGGCAGAAGTATGC
AAAGCATGCATCTCAATTAGTCAGCAACCAGGTGTGGAAAGTCCCCAGGCTCCCCAGCAGGCAGAAGTAT
GCAAAGCATGCATCTCAATTAGTCAGCAACCATAGTCCCGCCCCTAACTCCGCCCATCCCGCCCCTAACT
CCGCCCAGTTCCGCCCATTCTCCGCCCCATGGCTGACTAATTTTTTTTATTTATGCAGAGGCCGAGGCCG
CCTCGGCCTCTGAGCTATTCCAGAAGTAGTGAGGAGGCTTTTTTGGAGGCCTAGGCTTTTGCAAAAAGCT
CGATTCTTCTGACACTAGCGCCACCATGAAGAAGCCCGAACTCACCGCTACCAGCGTTGAAAAATTTCTC
ATCGAGAAGTTCGACAGTGTGAGCGACCTGATGCAGTTGTCGGAGGGCGAAGAGAGCCGAGCCTTCAGCT
TCGATGTCGGCGGACGCGGCTATGTACTGCGGGTGAATAGCTGCGCTGATGGCTTCTACAAAGACCGCTA
CGTGTACCGCCACTTCGCCAGCGCTGCACTACCCATCCCCGAAGTGTTGGACATCGGCGAGTTCAGCGAG
AGCCTGACATACTGCATCAGTAGACGCGCCCAAGGCGTTACTCTCCAAGACCTCCCCGAAACAGAGCTGC
CTGCTGTGTTACAGCCTGTCGCCGAAGCTATGGATGCTATTGCCGCCGCCGACCTCAGTCAAACCAGCGG
CTTCGGCCCATTCGGGCCCCAAGGCATCGGCCAGTACACAACCTGGCGGGATTTCATTTGCGCCATTGCT
GATCCCCATGTCTACCACTGGCAGACCGTGATGGACGACACCGTGTCCGCCAGCGTAGCTCAAGCCCTGG
ACGAACTGATGCTGTGGGCCGAAGACTGTCCCGAGGTGCGCCACCTCGTCCATGCCGACTTCGGCAGCAA
CAACGTCCTGACCGACAACGGCCGCATCACCGCCGTAATCGACTGGTCCGAAGCTATGTTCGGGGACAGT
CAGTACGAGGTGGCCAACATCTTCTTCTGGCGGCCCTGGCTGGCTTGCATGGAGCAGCAGACTCGCTACT
TCGAGCGCCGGCATCCCGAGCTGGCCGGCAGCCCTCGTCTGCGAGCCTACATGCTGCGCATCGGCCTGGA
TCAGCTCTACCAGAGCCTCGTGGACGGCAACTTCGACGATGCTGCCTGGGCTCAAGGCCGCTGCGATGCC
ATCGTCCGCAGCGGGGCCGGCACCGTCGGTCGCACACAAATCGCTCGCCGGAGCGCAGCCGTATGGACCG
ACGGCTGCGTCGAGGTGCTGGCCGACAGCGGCAACCGCCGGCCCAGTACACGACCGCGCGCTAAGGAGGT
AGGTCGAGTTTAGACTCTAGCCATCACGATGGCCGCAATAAAATATCTTTATTTTCATTACATCTGTGTG
TTGGTTTTTTGTGTGAATCGATAGCGATAAGGATCCTCTTTGCGCTTGCGTTTTCCCTTGTCCAGATAGC
CCAGTAGCTGACATTCATCCGGGGTCAGCACCGTTTCTGCGGACTGGCTTTCTACGTAATGGTTTCTTAG
ACGTCAGGTGGCACTTTTCGGGGAAATGTGCGCGGAACCCCTATTTGTTTATTTTTCTAAATACATTCAA
ATATGTATCCGCTCATGAGACAATAACCCTGATAAATGCTTCAATAATATTGAAAAAGGAAGAGTATGAG
TATTCAACATTTCCGTGTCGCCCTTATTCCCTTTTTTGCGGCATTTTGCCTTCCTGTTTTTGCTCACCCA
GAAACGCTGGTGAAAGTAAAAGATGCTGAAGATCAGTTGGGTGCACGAGTGGGTTACATCGAACTGGATC
TCAACAGCGGTAAGATCCTTGAGAGTTTTCGCCCCGAAGAACGTTTTCCAATGATGAGCACTTTCAAAGT
TCTGCTATGTGGCGCGGTATTATCCCGTATTGACGCCGGGCAAGAGCAACTCGGTCGCCGCATACACTAT
TCTCAGAATGACTTGGTTGAGTACTCACCAGTCACAGAAAAGCATCTTACGGATGGCATGACAGTAAGAG
AATTATGCAGTGCTGCCATAACCATGAGTGATAACACTGCGGCCAACTTACTTCTGACAACTATCGGAGG
ACCGAAGGAGCTAACCGCTTTTTTGCACAACATGGGGGATCATGTAACTCGCCTTGATCGTTGGGAACCG
GAGCTGAATGAAGCCATACCAAACGACGAGCGTGACACCACGATGCCTGTAGCAATGGCAACAACGTTGC
GCAAACTATTAACTGGCGAACTACTTACTCTAGCTTCCCGGCAACAATTAATAGACTGGATGGAGGCGGA
TAAAGTTGCAGGACCACTTCTGCGCTCGGCCCTTCCGGCTGGCTGGTTTATTGCTGATAAATCTGGAGCC
GGTGAGCGTGGGTCTCGCGGTATCATTGCAGCACTGGGGCCAGATGGTAAGCCCTCCCGTATCGTAGTTA
TCTACACGACGGGGAGTCAGGCAACTATGGATGAACGAAATAGACAGATCGCTGAGATAGGTGCCTCACT
GATTAAGCATTGGTAATTCGAAATGACCGACCAAGCGACGCCCAACCGGTATCAGCTCACTCAAAGGCGG
TAATACGGTTATCCACAGAATCAGGGGATAACGCAGGAAAGAACATGTGAGCAAAAGGCCAGCAAAAGGC
CAGGAACCGTAAAAAGGCCGCGTTGCTGGCGTTTTTCCATAGGCTCCGCCCCCCTGACGAGCATCACAAA
AATCGACGCTCAAGTCAGAGGTGGCGAAACCCGACAGGACTATAAAGATACCAGGCGTTTCCCCCTGGAA
GCTCCCTCGTGCGCTCTCCTGTTCCGACCCTGCCGCTTACCGGATACCTGTCCGCCTTTCTCCCTTCGGG
AAGCGTGGCGCTTTCTCATAGCTCACGCTGTAGGTATCTCAGTTCGGTGTAGGTCGTTCGCTCCAAGCTG
GGCTGTGTGCACGAACCCCCCGTTCAGCCCGACCGCTGCGCCTTATCCGGTAACTATCGTCTTGAGTCCA
ACCCGGTAAGACACGACTTATCGCCACTGGCAGCAGCCACTGGTAACAGGATTAGCAGAGCGAGGTATGT
AGGCGGTGCTACAGAGTTCTTGAAGTGGTGGCCTAACTACGGCTACACTAGAAGGACAGTATTTGGTATC
TGCGCTCTGCTGAAGCCAGTTACCTTCGGAAAAAGAGTTGGTAGCTCTTGATCCGGCAAACAAACCACCG
CTGGTAGCGGTGGTTTTTTTGTTTGCAAGCAGCAGATTACGCGCAGAAAAAAAGGATTTCAAGAAGATCC
TTTGATCTTTTCTACGGGGTCTGACGCTCAGTGGAACGAAAACTCACGTTAAGGGATTTTGGTCATGAGA
TTATCAAAAAGGATCTTCACCTAGATCCTTTTATAGTCCGGAAATACAGGAACGCACGCTGGATGGCCCT
TCGCTGGGATGGTGAAACCATGAAAAATGGCAGCTTCAGTGGATTAAGTGGGGGTAATGTGGCCTGTACC
CTCTGGTTGCATAGGTATTCATACGGTTAAAATTTATCAGGCGCGATTGCGGCAGTTTTTCGGGTGGTTT
GTTGCCATTTTTACCTGTCTGCTGCCGTGATCGCGCTGAACGCGTTTTAGCGGTGCGTACAATTAAGGGA
TTATGGTAAATCCACTTACTGTCTGCCCTCGTAGCCATCGAGATAAACCGCAGTACTCCGGCCACGATGC
GTCCGGCGTAGAGGATCGAGATCTTCAATATTGGCCATTAGCCATATTATTCATTGGTTATATAGCATAA
ATCAATATTGGCTATTGGCCATTGCATACGTTGTATCTATATCATAATATGTACATTTATATTGGCTCAT
GTCCAATATGACCGCCATGTTGGCATTGATTATTGACTAGTTATTAATAGTAATCAATTACGGGGTCATT
AGTTCATAGCCCATATATGGAGTTCCGCGTTACATAACTTACGGTAAATGGCCCGCCTGGCTGACCGCCC
AACGACCCCCGCCCATTGACGTCAATAATGACGTATGTTCCCATAGTAACGCCAATAGGGACTTTCCATT
GACGTCAATGGGTGGAGTATTTACGGTAAACTGCCCACTTGGCAGTACATCAAGTGTATCATATGCCAAG
TCCGCCCCCTATTGACGTCAATGACGGTAAATGGCCCGCCTGGCATTATGCCCAGTACATGACCTTACGG
GACTTTCCTACTTGGCAGTACATCTACGTATTAGTCATCGCTATTACCATGGTGATGCGGTTTTGGCAGT
ACACCAATGGGCGTGGATAGCGGTTTGACTCACGGGGATTTCCAAGTCTCCACCCCATTGACGTCAATGG
GAGTTTGTTTTGGCACCAAAATCAACGGGACTTTCCAAAATGTCGTAATAACCCCGCCCCGTTGACGCAA
ATGGGCGGTAGGCGTGTACGGTGGGAGGTCTATATAAGCAGAGCTGGTTTAGTGAACCGTCAGATCACTA
GAAGCTTTATTGCGGTAGTTTATCACAGTTAAATTGCTAACGCAGTCAGTGCTTCTGACACAACAGTCTC
GAACTTAAGCTGCAGAAGTTGGTCGTGAGGCACTGGGCAGGTAAGTATCAAGGTTACAAGACAGGTTTAA
GGAGACCAATAGAAACTGGGCTTGTCGAGACAGAGAAGACTCTTGCGTTTCTGATAGGCACCTATTGGTC
TTACTGACATCCACTTTGCCTTTCTCTCCACAGGTGTCCACTCCCAGTTCAATTACAGCTCTTAAGGCTA
GAGTATTAATACGACTCACTATAGGGCTAGCGCTCACCATGGTCTTCACACTCGAAGATTTCGTTGGGGA
CTGGCGACAGACAGCCGGCTACAACCTGGACCAAGTCCTTGAACAGGGAGGTGTGTCCAGTTTGTTTCAG
AATCTCGGGGTGTCCGTAACTCCGATCCAAAGGATTGTCCTGAGCGGTGAAAATGGGCTGAAGATCGACA
TCCATGTCATCATCCCGTATGAAGGTCTGAGCGGCGACCAAATGGGCCAGATCGAAAAAATTTTTAAGGT
GGTGTACCCTGTGGATGATCATCACTTTAAGGTGATCCTGCACTATGGCACACTGGTAATCGACGGGGTT
ACGCCGAACATGATCGACTATTTCGGACGGCCGTATGAAGGCATCGCCGTGTTCGACGGCAAAAAGATCA
CTGTAACAGGGACCCTGTGGAACGGCAACAAAATTATCGACGAGCGCCTGATCAACCCCGACGGCTCC
